>Addgene plasmid #194185 | pCMV6-ZNF354C_mutant_M41K-L42K-E43K | addgene full sequence | sequence record 382017 | Addgene NGS Result
AACAAAATATTAACGCTTACAATTTCCATTCGCCATTCAGGCTGCGCAACTGTTGGGAAGGGCGATCGGT
GCGGGCCTCTTCGCTATTACGCCAGCTGGCGAAAGGGGGATGTGCTGCAAGGCGATTAAGTTGGGTAACG
CCAGGGTTTTCCCAGTCACGACGTTGTAAAACGACGGCCAGTGCCAAGCTGATCTATACATTGAATCAAT
ATTGGCAATTAGCCATATTAGTCATTGGTTATATAGCATAAATCAATATTGGCTATTGGCCATTGCATAC
GTTGTATCTATATCATAATATGTACATTTATATTGGCTCATGTCCAATATGACCGCCATGTTGACATTGA
TTATTGACTAGTTATTAATAGTAATCAATTACGGGGTCATTAGTTCATAGCCCATATATGGAGTTCCGCG
TTACATAACTTACGGTAAATGGCCCGCCTGGCTGACCGCCCAACGACCCCCGCCCATTGACGTCAATAAT
GACGTATGTTCCCATAGTAACGCCAATAGGGACTTTCCATTGACGTCAATGGGTGGAGTATTTACGGTAA
ACTGCCCACTTGGCAGTACATCAAGTGTATCATATGCCAAGTCCGCCCCCTATTGACGTCAATGACGGTA
AATGGCCCGCCTGGCATTATGCCCAGTACATGACCTTACGGGACTTTCCTACTTGGCAGTACATCTACGT
ATTAGTCATCGCTATTACCATGGTGATGCGGTTTTGGCAGTACACCAATGGGCGTGGATAGCGGTTTGAC
TCACGGGGATTTCCAAGTCTCCACCCCATTGACGTCAATGGGAGTTTGTTTTGGCACCAAAATCAACGGG
ACTTTCCAAAATGTCGTAATAACCCCGCCCCGTTGACGCAAATGGGCGGTAGGCGTGTACGGTGGGAGGT
CTATATAAGCAGAGCTCGTTTAGTGAACCGTCAGAATTTTGTAATACGACTCACTATAGGGCGGCCGGGA
ATTCGTCGACTGGATCCGGTACCGAGGAGATCTGCCGCCGCGATCGCCATGGCTGTGGATCTGCTGTCTG
CTCAGGAGCCTGTGACATTCAGGGATGTGGCCGTGTTCTTCAGCCAGGACGAGTGGTTGCACCTGGACTC
TGCCCAGAGGGCCTTGTACCGGGAGGTGAAGAAGAAGAACTACAGCAGCCTGGTCTCACTGGGGATTCCA
TTTTCAATGCCAAAGTTGATTCATCAGTTGCAGCAAGGAGAAGATCCCTGCATGGTGGAAAGAGAAGTCC
CTTCAGATACCCGTCTAGGTTTCAAGACTTGGCTTGAAACAGAAGCATTGCCTCATAGACAGGACATTTT
TATAGAAGAAACATCTCAGGGAATGGTAAAGAAAGAATCCATTAAGGATGGTCACTGGGACATTAACTTT
GAAGAAGCTGTGGAATTTGAGAGCGAGATAGAAGAAGAGCAAGAGAAGAAACCTCTTAGACAAATGATAG
ATTCGCATGAGAAAACCATCAGTGAAGATGGAAACCATACAAGTCTTGAATTGGGGAAAAGCTTATTTAC
AAATACAGCTCTTGTCACACAACAGAGTGTTCCTATAGAAAGGATACCCAATATGTATTATACATTTGGG
AAAGATTTTAAACAGAATTTTGATCTCATGAAATGCTTCCAGATTTACCCAGGAGGAAAACCTCACATCT
GTAATGAATGTGGGAAGAGCTTCAAGCAGAATCTGCATCTTATTGAACATCAGAGAATTCATACAGGTGA
GAAACCCTACAAATGTAATGAGTGTAAAAAAACCTTCAGCCACAGATCATCCCTTCTTTCTCATCAGAGA
ATTCATACTGGAGAGAAACCTTACAAGTGTAATGAATGTGAGAAGGCATTTAGCAACAGTTCAACCCTTA
TCAAACATCTGAGAGTGCATACTGGAGAGAAACCGTATCGATGTAGGGAATGTGGTAAAGCCTTTAGCCA
GTGTTCAACCCTCACTGTACATCAGAGAATTCATACTGGAGAGAAACTCTATAAATGCGGCGAATGTGAG
AAGGCCTTCAACTGTAGAGCAAAACTTCACAGGCATCAAAGAATCCATACAGGTGAGAAACCCTATAAAT
GTAGTGAGTGTGGGAAGGGATACAGCCAGTTTACATCTCTAGCTGAACATCAGAGGTTTCATACTGGAGA
ACAACTGTATACATGCTTGGAATGTGGGAGAACCTTCACACGTATTGTAACCCTTATCGAACATCAGCGA
ATTCACACTGGACAAAAACCTTATCAGTGCAACGAATGTGAGAAAGCCTTCAACCAGTATTCATCCTTTA
ATGAACATCGGAAAATTCATACTGGGGAAAAACTTTATACATGTGAGGAATGTGGGAAAGCCTTTGGTTG
CAAATCTAACCTTTATAGGCATCAGAGAATTCATACTGGAGAGAAACCGTATCAGTGTAATCAGTGGAAA
GGCCTTCAGCCAGTATTCATTTTTAACCGAACAACGCGTACGCGGCCGCTCGAGCAGAAACTCATCTCAG
AAGAGGATCTGGCAGCAAATGATATCCTGGATTACAAGGATGACGACGATAAGGTTTAAACGGCCGGCCG
CGGTCATAGCTGTTTCCTGAACAGATCCCGGGTGGCATCCCTGTGACCCCTCCCCAGTGCCTCTCCTGGC
CCTGGAAGTTGCCACTCCAGTGCCCACCAGCCTTGTCCTAATAAAATTAAGTTGCATCATTTTGTCTGAC
TAGGTGTCCTTCTATAATATTATGGGGTGGAGGGGGGTGGTATGGAGCAAGGGGCAAGTTGGGAAGACAA
CCTGTAGGGCCTGCGGGGTCTATTGGGAACCAAGCTGGAGTGCAGTGGCACAATCTTGGCTCACTGCAAT
CTCCGCCTCCTGGGTTCAAGCGATTCTCCTGCCTCAGCCTCCCGAGTTGTTGGGATTCCAGGCATGCATG
ACCAGGCTCAGCTAATTTTTGTTTTTTTGGTAGAGACGGGGTTTCACCATATTGGCCAGGCTGGTCTCCA
ACTCCTAATCTCAGGTGATCTACCCACCTTGGCCTCCCAAATTGCTGGGATTACAGGCGTGAACCACTGC
TCCCTTCCCTGTCCTTCTGATTTTAAAATAACTATACCAGCAGGAGGACGTCCAGACACAGCATAGGCTA
CCTGGCCATGCCCAACCGGTGGGACATTTGAGTTGCTTGCTTGGCACTGTCCTCTCATGCGTTGGGTCCA
CTCAGTAGATGCCTGTTGAATTGGGTACGCGGCCAGCGGCGAGCGGTATCAGCTCACTCAAAGGCGGTAA
TACGGTTATCCACAGAATCAGGGGATAACGCAGGAAAGAACATGTGAGCAAAAGGCCAGCAAAAGGCCAG
GAACCGTAAAAAGGCCGCGTTGCTGGCGTTTTTCCATAGGCTCCGCCCCCCTGACGAGCATCACAAAAAT
CGACGCTCAAGTCAGAGGTGGCGAAACCCGACAGGACTATAAAGATACCAGGCGTTTCCCCCTGGAAGCT
CCCTCGTGCGCTCTCCTGTTCCGACCCTGCCGCTTACCGGATACCTGTCCGCCTTTCTCCCTTCGGGAAG
CGTGGCGCTTTCTCATAGCTCACGCTGTAGGTATCTCAGTTCGGTGTAGGTCGTTCGCTCCAAGCTGGGC
TGTGTGCACGAACCCCCCGTTCAGCCCGACCGCTGCGCCTTATCCGGTAACTATCGTCTTGAGTCCAACC
CGGTAAGACACGACTTATCGCCACTGGCAGCAGCCACTGGTAACAGGATTAGCAGAGCGAGGTATGTAGG
CGGTGCTACAGAGTTCTTGAAGTGGTGGCCTAACTACGGCTACACTAGAAGAACAGTATTTGGTATCTGC
GCTCTGCTGAAGCCAGTTACCTTCGGAAAAAGAGTTGGTAGCTCTTGATCCGGCAAACAAACCACCGCTG
GTAGCGGTGGTTTTTTTGTTTGCAAGCAGCAGATTACGCGCAGAAAAAAAGGATCTCAAGAAGATCCTTT
GATCTTTTCTACGGGGTCTGACGCTCAGTGGAACGAAAACTCACGTTAAGGGATTTTGGTCATGAGATTA
TCAAAAAGGATCTTCACCTAGATCCTTTTAAATTAAAAATGAAGTTTTAAATCAATCTAAAGTATATATG
AGTAACCTGAGGCTATGGCAGGGCCTGCCGCCCCGACGTTGGCTGCGAGCCCTGGGCCTTCACCCGAACT
TGGGGGGTGGGGTGGGGAAAAGGAAGAAACGCGGGCGTATTGGCCCCAATGGGGTCTCGGTGGGGTATCG
ACAGAGTGCCAGCCCTGGGACCGAACCCCGCGTTTATGAACAAACGACCCAACACCGTGCGTTTTATTCT
GTCTTTTTATTGCCGTCATAGCGCGGGTTCCTTCCGGTATTGTCTCCTTCCGTGTTTCAGTTAGCCTCCC
CCTAGGGTGGGCGAAGAACTCCAGCATGAGATCCCCGCGCTGGAGGATCATCCAGCCGGCGTCCCGGAAA
ACGATTCCGAAGCCCAACCTTTCATAGAAGGCGGCGGTGGAATCGAAATCTCGTGATGGCAGGTTGGGCG
TCGCTTGGTCGGTCATTTCGAACCCCAGAGTCCCGCTCAGAAGAACTCGTCAAGAAGGCGATAGAAGGCG
ATGCGCTGCGAATCGGGAGCGGCGATACCGTAAAGCACGAGGAAGCGGTCAGCCCATTCGCCGCCAAGCT
CTTCAGCAATATCACGGGTAGCCAACGCTATGTCCTGATAGCGATCCGCCACACCCAGCCGGCCACAGTC
GATGAATCCAGAAAAGCGGCCATTTTCCACCATGATATTCGGCAAGCAGGCATCGCCATGGGTCACGACG
AGATCCTCGCCGTCGGGCATGCTCGCCTTGAGCCTGGCGAACAGTTCGGCTGGCGCGAGCCCCTGATGCT
CTTCGTCCAGATCATCCTGATCGACAAGACCGGCTTCCATCCGAGTACGTGCTCGCTCGATGCGATGTTT
CGCTTGGTGGTCGAATGGGCAGGTAGCCGGATCAAGCGTATGCAGCCGCCGCATTGCATCAGCCATGATG
GATACTTTCTCGGCAGGAGCAAGGTGAGATGACAGGAGATCCTGCCCCGGCACTTCGCCCAATAGCAGCC
AGTCCCTTCCCGCTTCAGTGACAACGTCGAGCACAGCTGCGCAAGGAACGCCCGTCGTGGCCAGCCACGA
TAGCCGCGCTGCCTCGTCTTGCAGTTCATTCAGGGCACCGGACAGGTCGGTCTTGACAAAAAGAACCGGG
CGCCCCTGCGCTGACAGCCGGAACACGGCGGCATCAGAGCAGCCGATTGTCTGTTGTGCCCAGTCATAGC
CGAATAGCCTCTCCACCCAAGCGGCCGGAGAACCTGCGTGCAATCCATCTTGTTCAATCATGCGAAACGA
TCCTCATCCTGTCTCTTGATCGATCTTTGCAAAAGCCTAGGCCTCCAAAAAAGCCTCCTCACTACTTCTG
GAATAGCTCAGAGGCCGAGGCGGCCTCGGCCTCTGCATAAATAAAAAAAATTAGTCAGCCATGGGGCGGA
GAATGGGCGGAACTGGGCGGAGTTAGGGGCGGGATGGGCGGAGTTAGGGGCGGGACTATGGTTGCTGACT
AATTGAGATGCATGCTTTGCATACTTCTGCCTGCTGGGGAGCCTGGGGACTTTCCACACCTGGTTGCTGA
CTAATTGAGATGCATGCTTTGCATACTTCTGCCTGCTGGGGAGCCTGGGGACTTTCCACACCCTAACTGA
CACACATTCCACAGCTGGTTCTTTCCGCCTCAGGACTCTTCCTTTTTCAATATTATTGAAGCATTTATCA
GGGTTATTGTCTCATGAGCGGATACATATTTGAATGTATTTAGAAAAATAAACAAATAGGGGTTCCGCGC
ACATTTCCCCGAAAAGTGCCACCTG
[124 nt withheld, positions 5906-6029]
C
[91 nt withheld, positions 6031-6121]
A
[49 nt withheld, positions 6123-6171]
CCTTTGACGTTGGAGTCCACGTTCTTT
[37 nt withheld, positions 6199-6235]
ACCCTATCTCGGTCTATTCTTTTGATTTATAAGGGATTTTGCCGATTTCGGCCTATTGGTTAAAAAATGA
GCTGATTTAACAAAAATTTAACGCGAATTTT
Features (pLannotate 1.2.2; 16 found; start..end, strand, type, name):
      1..25      +  rep_origin     M13 ori (fragment): M13 bacteriophage origin of replication; arrow indicates direction of (+) strand synthesis
     29..183     -  CDS            lacZα (fragment): LacZα fragment of β-galactosidase; lacZ fragment
    343..722     +  enhancer       CMV enhancer: human cytomegalovirus immediate early enhancer
    724..923     +  promoter       CMV promoter: human cytomegalovirus (CMV) immediate early promoter
    952..970     +  promoter       T7 promoter: promoter for bacteriophage T7 RNA polymerase
   1029..1691    +  CDS            ZNF354C (fragment): Z354C_HUMAN - Also known as KID3. Experimental evidence at protein level: Swiss-Prot protein existence level 1. May function as a transcription repressor. Binds to 5'-CCACA- 3' core sequence. Suppresses osteogenic effects of RUNX2. May be involved in osteoblastic differentiation (By similarity). Plays a role in postnatal myogenesis, may be involved in the regulation of satellite cells self-renewal (By similarity). From Homo sapiens (Human).
   2550..2574    +  CDS            3xFLAG (fragment): three tandem FLAG® epitope tags
   2620..3242    +  polyA_signal   hGH poly(A) signal: human growth hormone polyadenylation signal
   3391..3979    -  rep_origin     ori: high-copy-number ColE1/pMB1/pBR322/pUC origin of replication
   4201..4217    +  polyA_signal   bGH poly(A) signal (fragment): bovine growth hormone polyadenylation signal
   4308..4355    -  polyA_signal   HSV TK poly(A) signal: herpes simplex virus thymidine kinase polyadenylation signal (Cole and Stacy, 1985)
   4414..4566    -  CDS            ble (fragment): BLE_KLEPN - Experimental evidence at protein level: Swiss-Prot protein existence level 1. Binding protein with a strong affinity to the bleomycin family of antibiotics. Binds to CL990; an antimitotic-antibiotic compound. From Klebsiella pneumoniae.
   4587..5381    -  CDS            NeoR/KanR: aminoglycoside phosphotransferase from Tn5; aph(3')-II (or nptII); confers resistance to neomycin, kanamycin, and G418 (Geneticin®)
   5416..5773    -  promoter       SV40 promoter: SV40 enhancer and early promoter
   5775..5879    -  promoter       AmpR promoter: bla
   5906..6334    +  rep_origin     f1 ori (sequence partly withheld): f1 bacteriophage origin of replication; arrow indicates direction of (+) strand synthesis
