[The description below was written by a language model from this plasmid's Addgene catalogue record and pLannotate feature annotations shown in this document.]
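Description:
pCMV6-ZNF354C_mutant_M41K-L42K-E43K is a mammalian expression plasmid of about 6.3 kb, built on the pCMV6 backbone, that encodes human ZNF354C (also known as KID3), a KRAB zinc-finger protein described as a transcriptional repressor. The open reading frame carries three adjacent lysine substitutions (M41K, L42K, E43K) in the KRAB domain. Transcription is driven by the human cytomegalovirus immediate-early enhancer and promoter and terminated by the human growth hormone polyadenylation signal. A T7 promoter sits just upstream of the coding region and could support in vitro transcription or serve as a sequencing primer site. The catalogue lists a Myc-DDK tag as N-terminal to the insert, but the feature table detects a FLAG-type (DDK) epitope downstream of the ZNF354C annotation, just before the poly(A) signal, which points to a C-terminal position. This discrepancy should be checked against the sequence. The automated annotation also labels only the first part of the ZNF354C coding sequence, leaving the interval up to the tag unannotated.

The plasmid is propagated in E. coli at high copy from a ColE1/pUC-type origin. It also carries an f1 origin, which allows single-stranded DNA production. Selection relies on a single Tn5 NeoR/KanR gene placed behind tandem bacterial (AmpR) and SV40 early promoters and followed by an HSV TK poly(A) signal. This arrangement gives kanamycin resistance in bacteria and should allow G418 selection in transfected mammalian cells. Small lacZα, ble and bGH poly(A) fragments appear to be backbone remnants. The record supports its use as a KRAB-domain mutant version of ZNF354C, for example for comparison with the wild-type protein in studies of its repressor activity, which the associated publication examined in endothelial angiogenic sprouting.
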