Addgene plasmid #194185: pCMV6-ZNF354C_mutant_M41K-L42K-E43K
Purpose: Expresses ZNF354C with mutated KRAB domain (M41K, L42K, E43K mutation)
Depositing lab: Ralf Brandes & Matthias Leisegang. Depositing organization: Goethe-Universitaet Frankfurt am Main. Publication: ZNF354C is a transcriptional repressor that inhibits endothelial angiogenic sprouting. Oo JA, Irmer B, Gunther S, Warwick T, Palfi K, Izquierdo Ponce J, Teichmann T, Pfluger-Muller B, Gilsbach R, Brandes RP, Leisegang MS. Sci Rep. 2020 Nov 5;10(1):19079. doi: 10.1038/s41598-020-76193-0. PubMed 33154469.
Backbone
  Vector backbone: pCMV6
  Vector type: Mammalian Expression
Growth in bacteria
  Bacterial resistance: Kanamycin, 50 μg/mL
  Growth temperature: 37°C
  Growth strain: DH5alpha
  Copy number: High Copy
Gene/Insert
  Gene/Insert name: ZNF354C (alt name: KID3)
  Species: H. sapiens (human)
  Mutation: KRAB domain mutant M41K/L42K/E43K
  Entrez Gene: ZNF354C (a.k.a. KID3)
  Promoter: CMV
  Tag / fusion protein: Myc-DDK (N terminal on insert)
  Cloning method: Restriction Enzyme; 5′ cloning site Unknown (unknown if destroyed)
Terms and licenses: Academic/Nonprofit Terms; Industry Terms: Not Available to Industry
How to cite: pCMV6-ZNF354C_mutant_M41K-L42K-E43K was a gift from Ralf Brandes & Matthias Leisegang (Addgene plasmid # 194185 ; http://n2t.net/addgene:194185 ; RRID:Addgene_194185)
